Addgene plasmid #13909: RCAS(A) mPea3 EnR (CT#1120)
Depositing lab: Cliff Tabin. Depositing organization: Harvard Medical School. Publication: FGF acts directly on the somitic tendon progenitors through the Ets transcription factors Pea3 and Erm to regulate scleraxis expression. Brent AE, Tabin CJ. Development. 2004 Aug . 131(16):3885-96. 10.1242/dev.01275 PubMed 15253939.
Backbone
  Vector backbone: RCASBP(A)
  Backbone size w/o insert (bp): 11600
  Vector type: Retroviral ; avian expression
Growth in bacteria
  Bacterial resistance: Ampicillin, 100 μg/mL
  Growth temperature: 37°C
  Growth strain: DH5alpha
  Copy number: High Copy
Gene/Insert
  Gene/Insert name: Pea3 (alt name: EnR)
  Species: M. musculus (mouse)
  Entrez Gene: Etv4 (a.k.a. AW414408, Pea-3, Pea3)
  Cloning method: Restriction Enzyme; 5′ cloning site ClaI (not destroyed); 3′ cloning site ClaI (not destroyed)
  Sequencing primers: 5′ RCAS-F
Terms and licenses: Academic/Nonprofit Terms; Industry Terms: Not Available to Industry
Depositor comments: Pea3 ETS domain fused to EnR.
How to cite: RCAS(A) mPea3 EnR (CT#1120) was a gift from Cliff Tabin (Addgene plasmid # 13909 ; http://n2t.net/addgene:13909 ; RRID:Addgene_13909)
