[The description below was written by a language model from this plasmid's Addgene catalogue record.]
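Description:
RCAS(A) mPea3 EnR is a replication-competent avian retroviral construct built on the RCASBP(A) backbone, which the record lists at about 11.6 kb without the insert. RCAS vectors are derived from Rous sarcoma virus: the proviral genome retains the viral LTRs and the gag, pol and env genes, while the src oncogene is replaced by a unique ClaI site that accepts a foreign gene. The "BP" designation refers to the Bryan high-titre polymerase variant, and "(A)" denotes the subgroup A envelope, which restricts infection to avian cells carrying the matching receptor. Because the virus is replication competent, it spreads from infected cells to their neighbours, giving broad, sustained misexpression in chick tissue. In bacteria the plasmid is maintained as a high-copy, ampicillin-selected construct.

The insert, cloned into the ClaI site with both flanking sites preserved, encodes the ETS DNA-binding domain of mouse Pea3 (Etv4) fused to EnR, which generally denotes the Engrailed transcriptional repressor domain. Such a fusion is expected to bind Pea3 target sites but repress rather than activate them, acting as a dominant-negative form of the factor. In RCAS vectors the insert is normally expressed from a spliced transcript driven by the viral LTR, though the record does not state the promoter, and no feature table or insert size is provided. Because a single enzyme was used for cloning, insert orientation cannot be read from the fields given. The associated publication concerns FGF signalling through the Ets factors Pea3 and Erm in regulating scleraxis expression in somitic tendon progenitors, which is consistent with using this virus to block Pea3-type activity in avian embryos.
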