>Addgene plasmid #13909 | RCAS(A) mPea3 EnR (CT#1120) | addgene partial sequence | sequence record 20132 | 13909 with RCAS-F
GGAAAGAAGCTATTGGTAATTGTGAAATACGCTTTTGTCTGTGTGCTGCAGGAGCTGAGCTGACTCTGCT
GGTGGCCTCGCGTACCACTGTGGCATCGATTCTAGACCACTGTGGCCAGGCGGTAGCTGGGACGTGCAGC
CGACCACCATGCGGGGTGCCTTACAACTGTGGCAGTTTCTGGTGGCCCTGCTGGATGACCCAACAAATGC
TCATTTCATTGCTTGGACAGGCCGGGGAATGGAGTTTAAACTAATTGAACCTGAAGAGGTTGCCAGGCTC
TGGGGTATCCAGAAGAACCGGCCAGCCATGAATTATGACAAGCTGAGCCGCTCGCTGCGATACTATTATG
AGAAAGGCATCATGCAGAAGGTGGCTGGCGAACGCTACGTGTACAAGTTTGTGTGCGAGCCGGAGGCCCT
GTTCTCTCTGGCCTTCCCAGATAATCAACGTCCAGCTCTGAAGGCTGAGTTTGACCGGCCAGTCAGTGAG
GAGGACACAGTCCCTTTGTCCCACTTGGATGAGAGTCCTGCCTACCTCCCAGAACTCACTGGCCCCGCTC
CGCCCTTCGGCCACAGAGGTGGATATTCTTACGAATTCCGCGATGCCCTGGAGGATCGCTGCAGCCCACA
GTCAGCGCCCAGCCCCATTACCCTACAAATGCAGCATCTTCACCACCAGCAACAGCAGCAGCAGCAACAG
CAGCAGCAAATGCAGCACCTCCACCAGCTGCAGCAACTGCAGCAGTTGCACCAACA
